Addgene plasmid #118907: pOCC218
Purpose: shuttle vector for baculovirus production, using FlashBac bacmid; for recombinant protein with N-terminal HIS10, cleavable with 3C protease and N-terminal YBBR tag
Depositing lab: Marc Bickle & PEPC MPI CBG. Depositing organization: Max Planck Institute of Molecular Cell Biology and Genetics. Publication: FlexiBAC: a versatile, open-source baculovirus vector system for protein expression, secretion, and proteolytic processing. Lemaitre RP, Bogdanova A, Borgonovo B, Woodruff JB, Drechsel DN. BMC Biotechnol. 2019 Mar 29;19(1):20. doi: 10.1186/s12896-019-0512-z. PubMed 30925874.
Backbone
  Vector backbone: pOET1
  Backbone size w/o insert (bp): 4900
  Vector type: Insect Expression
Growth in bacteria
  Bacterial resistance: Ampicillin, 100 μg/mL
  Growth temperature: 37°C
  Growth strain: DB3.1
  Copy number: High Copy
Gene/Insert
  Gene/Insert name: NcoI-HIS10-3C-YBBR-NotI-ccdB-AscI-stop-HindIII cassette
  Promoter: polH
  Tag / fusion protein: HIS10, cleavable with 3C protease, YBBR tag (N terminal on backbone)
  Cloning method: Restriction Enzyme; 5′ cloning site NotI (unknown if destroyed); 3′ cloning site AscI (unknown if destroyed)
Terms and licenses: Academic/Nonprofit Terms; Industry Terms: Not Available to Industry
How to cite: pOCC218 was a gift from Marc Bickle & PEPC MPI CBG (Addgene plasmid # 118907 ; http://n2t.net/addgene:118907 ; RRID:Addgene_118907)
