[The description below was written by a language model from this plasmid's Addgene catalogue record and pLannotate feature annotations shown in this document.]
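Description:
pOCC218 is a baculovirus transfer (shuttle) vector built on the pOET1 backbone for insect-cell protein expression, designed for use with the FlashBac bacmid. In E. coli it replicates from a high-copy ColE1/pUC-type origin and is selected with ampicillin through the β-lactamase gene. Because it carries the toxic ccdB gene, the empty vector is maintained in the ccdB-tolerant strain DB3.1. The two sequence records (about 5.47 kb each, differing by one nucleotide and in their start position) show the same feature layout. That layout also includes short leftover fragments of lacZα, an M13 origin, lacI and an RSF origin, plus a T7 promoter, none of which appear to have a role in the design.

The payload is an acceptor cassette driven by the very late polyhedrin (polH) promoter: NcoI, a 10xHis tag, a 3C protease cleavage site, a YBBR tag, then a NotI–ccdB–AscI stuffer followed by a stop codon and HindIII. The automated annotation calls the tag an 8xHis match, while the catalogue describes it as HIS10. A gene of interest is cloned between NotI and AscI, replacing ccdB, so that in ordinary E. coli strains only recombinant plasmids survive. The expressed protein then carries an N-terminal His tag for affinity purification. 3C protease removes the His tag and leaves the YBBR peptide, a short tag generally used for site-specific enzymatic labelling. An SV40 polyadenylation signal and the polyhedrin 3′ UTR lie downstream. The cassette is flanked by AcMNPV sequences, LEF-2 and ORF603 on one side and the polyhedrin-locus 3′ region on the other. These flanks provide homology for recombination with the bacmid in insect cells to generate recombinant virus.
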