Features (pLannotate 1.2.2; 16 found; start..end, strand, type, name):
     79..170     +  promoter       polyhedrin promoter: polh from Autographa californica; promoter for the baculovirus polyhedrin gene
    233..256     +  CDS            8xHis: 8xHis affinity tag
    455..757     +  CDS            ccdB: CCDB_ECOLI - Also known as G, letB, letD. Experimental evidence at protein level: Swiss-Prot protein existence level 1. Toxic component of a type II toxin-antitoxin (TA) system, functioning in plasmid maintainence. Responsible for the post- segregational killing (PSK) of plasmid-free cells, also referred to as a plasmid addiction system. Half-life of over 2 hours. Cell killing by CcdB is accompanied by filamentation, defects in chromosome and plasmid segregation, defects in cell division, formation of anucleate cells, decreased DNA synthesis and plasmid loss. Interferes with the activity of DN
    827..910     +  CDS            large T antigen (fragment): large T antigen from SV40 (simian virus 40)
    933..1067    +  polyA_signal   SV40 poly(A) signal: SV40 polyadenylation signal
   1140..1512    +  3'UTR          polyhedrin 3' UTR: 3' UTR from the Autographa californica nucleopolyhedrovirus polyhedrin gene (Suzuki et al., 2006)
   1772..1819    -  CDS            lacI (fragment): lac repressor; lacI; The lac repressor binds to the lac operator to inhibit transcription in E. coli. This inhibition can be relieved by adding lactose or isopropyl-β-D-thiogalactopyranoside (IPTG).
   1856..1896    -  rep_origin     RSF ori (fragment): Plasmids containing the RSF 1030 origin of replication can be propagated in E. coli cells that contain additional plasmids with compatible origins.
   1974..2562    -  rep_origin     ori: high-copy-number ColE1/pMB1/pBR322/pUC origin of replication
   2733..3593    -  CDS            AmpR: β-lactamase; bla; confers resistance to ampicillin, carbenicillin, and related antibiotics
   3595..3699    -  promoter       AmpR promoter: bla
   3725..3856    -  rep_origin     M13 ori (fragment): M13 bacteriophage origin of replication; arrow indicates direction of (+) strand synthesis
   3877..4033    -  CDS            lacZα (fragment): LacZα fragment of β-galactosidase; lacZ fragment
   4042..4060    +  promoter       T7 promoter: promoter for bacteriophage T7 RNA polymerase
   4163..4792    +  CDS            LEF-2: LEF2_NPVAC - Experimental evidence at protein level: Swiss-Prot protein existence level 1. Plays an essential role in viral DNA replication. Does not seem to participate in the initiation step but is rather important for the amplification of DNA. Also required for expression from the vp39 and polh promoters. From Autographa californica nuclear polyhedrosis virus (AcMNPV).
   4833..5438    +  CDS            ORF603: baculovirus ORF603 protein
>Addgene plasmid #118907 | pOCC218 | depositor full sequence | sequence record 224697 | Full Sequence
AGCTGCCACCATTTTGTTCGCCCAGGACTCTAGCTATAGTTCTAGTGGTTGGCTACGTATACTCCGGAAT
ATTAATAGATCATGGAGATAATTAAAATGATAACCATCTCGCAAATAAATAAGTATTTTACTGTTTTCGT
AACAGTTTTGTAATAAAAAAACCTATAAATATTCCGGATTATTCATACCGTCCCACCATCGGGCGCGGAT
CGCCACCATGGGCAGCAGCCATCACCATCACCATCACCATCACCATCACAGCAGCGGCAGACTGGAAGTT
CTGTTCCAGGGGCCGGACAGTCTGGAGTTCATTGCGAGCAAGCTCGCTGGTAGCGGATCTGGTTCAGCGG
CCGCAAGCGCTATGGCCACAACCTGTTACATTGCACAAGATAAAAATATATCATCACGAACAGTAAAACT
GTCTGCTTACATAAACAGTAATACAAGGGGTGTTATGCAGTTTAAGGTTTACACCTATAAAAGAGAGAGC
CGTTATCGTCTGTTTGTGGATGTACAGAGTGATATTATTGACACGCCCGGGCGACGGATGGTGATCCCCC
TGGCCAGTGCCCGTCTGCTGTCAGATAAAGTCTCCCGTGAACTTTACCCGGTGGTGCATATCGGGGATGA
AAGCTGGCGCATGATGACCACCGATATGGCCAGTGTGCCGGTCTCCGTTATCGGGGAAGAAGTGGCTGAT
CTCAGCCACCGCGAAAATGACATCAAAAACGCCATTAACCTGATGTTCTGGGGAATATAAATGTCAGGCT
CCCTTATACACAGCCAGTGGCGCGCCGTAATAGAAGCTTGTCGAGAAGTACTAGAGGATCATAATCAGCC
ATACCACATTTGTAGAGGTTTTACTTGCTTTAAAAAACCTCCCACACCTCCCCCTGAACCTGAAACATAA
AATGAATGCAATTGTTGTTGTTAACTTGTTTATTGCAGCTTATAATGGTTACAAATAAAGCAATAGCATC
ACAAATTTCACAAATAAAGCATTTTTTTCACTGCATTCTAGTTGTGGTTTGTCCAAACTCATCAATGTAT
CTTATCATGTCTGGATCTGATCACTGCTTGAGCCTAGGAGATCCGAACCAGATAAGTGAAAGCCTGCATC
CGCAGATCTTAATTAATAAAACACGATACATTGTTATTAGTACATTTATTAAGCGCTAGATTCTGTGCGT
TGTTGATTTACAGACAATTGTTGTACGTATTTTAATAATTCATTAAATTTATAATCTTTAGGGTGGTATG
TTAGAGCGAAAATCAAATGATTTTCAGCGTCTTTATATCTGAATTTAAATATTAAATCCTCAATAGATTT
GTAAAATAGGTTTCGATTAGTTTCAAACAAGGGTTGTTTTTCCGAACCGATGGCTGGACTATCTAATGGA
TTTTCGCTCAACGCCACAAAACTTGCCAAATCTTGTAGCAGCAATCTAGCTTTGTCGATATTCGTTTGTG
TTTTGTTTTGTAATAAAGGTTCGACGTCGTTCAAAATATTATGCGCTTTTGTATTTCTTTCATCACTGTC
GTTAGTGTACAATTGACTCGACGTAAACACGTTAAATAACGCTTGGACATATTTAACATCGGGCGTGTTA
GCTTTATTAGGCCGATTATCGTCGTCGTCCCAACCCTCGTCGTTAGAAGTTGCTTCCGAAGACGATTTTG
CCATAGCCACACGACGCCTATTAATTGTGTCGGCTAACACGTCCGCGATCAAATTTGTAGTTGAGCTTTT
TGGGCCTCATGGGCCTTCCGCTCACTGCCCGCTTTCCAGTCGGGAAACCTGTCGTGCCAGCTGCATTAAC
ATGGTCATAGCTGTTTCCTTGCGTATTGGGCGCTCTCCGCTTCCTCGCTCACTGACTCGCTGCGCTCGGT
CGTTCGGGTAAAGCCTGGGGTGCCTAATGAGCAAAAGGCCAGCAAAAGGCCAGGAACCGTAAAAAGGCCG
CGTTGCTGGCGTTTTTCCATAGGCTCCGCCCCCCTGACGAGCATCACAAAAATCGACGCTCAAGTCAGAG
GTGGCGAAACCCGACAGGACTATAAAGATACCAGGCGTTTCCCCCTGGAAGCTCCCTCGTGCGCTCTCCT
GTTCCGACCCTGCCGCTTACCGGATACCTGTCCGCCTTTCTCCCTTCGGGAAGCGTGGCGCTTTCTCATA
GCTCACGCTGTAGGTATCTCAGTTCGGTGTAGGTCGTTCGCTCCAAGCTGGGCTGTGTGCACGAACCCCC
CGTTCAGCCCGACCGCTGCGCCTTATCCGGTAACTATCGTCTTGAGTCCAACCCGGTAAGACACGACTTA
TCGCCACTGGCAGCAGCCACTGGTAACAGGATTAGCAGAGCGAGGTATGTAGGCGGTGCTACAGAGTTCT
TGAAGTGGTGGCCTAACTACGGCTACACTAGAAGAACAGTATTTGGTATCTGCGCTCTGCTGAAGCCAGT
TACCTTCGGAAAAAGAGTTGGTAGCTCTTGATCCGGCAAACAAACCACCGCTGGTAGCGGTGGTTTTTTT
GTTTGCAAGCAGCAGATTACGCGCAGAAAAAAAGGATCTCAAGAAGATCCTTTGATCTTTTCTACGGGGT
CTGACGCTCAGTGGAACGAAAACTCACGTTAAGGGATTTTGGTCATGAGATTATCAAAAAGGATCTTCAC
CTAGATCCTTTTAAATTAAAAATGAAGTTTTAAATCAATCTAAAGTATATATGAGTAAACTTGGTCTGAC
AGTTACCAATGCTTAATCAGTGAGGCACCTATCTCAGCGATCTGTCTATTTCGTTCATCCATAGTTGCCT
GACTCCCCGTCGTGTAGATAACTACGATACGGGAGGGCTTACCATCTGGCCCCAGTGCTGCAATGATACC
GCGAGACCCACGCTCACCGGCTCCAGATTTATCAGCAATAAACCAGCCAGCCGGAAGGGCCGAGCGCAGA
AGTGGTCCTGCAACTTTATCCGCCTCCATCCAGTCTATTAATTGTTGCCGGGAAGCTAGAGTAAGTAGTT
CGCCAGTTAATAGTTTGCGCAACGTTGTTGCCATTGCTGCAGGCATCGTGGTGTCACGCTCGTCGTTTGG
TATGGCTTCATTCAGCTCCGGTTCCCAACGATCAAGGCGAGTTACATGATCCCCCATGTTGTGCAAAAAA
GCGGTTAGCTCCTTCGGTCCTCCGATCGTTGTCAGAAGTAAGTTGGCCGCAGTGTTATCACTCATGGTTA
TGGCAGCACTGCATAATTCTCTTACTGTCATGCCATCCGTAAGATGCTTTTCTGTGACTGGTGAGTACTC
AACCAAGTCATTCTGAGAATAGTGTATGCGGCGACCGAGTTGCTCTTGCCCGGCGTCAACACGGGATAAT
ACCGCGCCACATAGCAGAACTTTAAAAGTGCTCATCATTGGAAAACGTTCTTCGGGGCGAAAACTCTCAA
GGATCTTACCGCTGTTGAGATCCAGTTCGATGTAACCCACTCGTGCACCCAACTGATCTTCAGCATCTTT
TACTTTCACCAGCGTTTCTGGGTGAGCAAAAACAGGAAGGCAAAATGCCGCAAAAAAGGGAATAAGGGCG
ACACGGAAATGTTGAATACTCATTACTCTTCCTTTTTCAATATTATTGAAGCATTTATCAGGGTTATTGT
CTCATGAGCGGATACATATTTGAATGTATTTAGAAAAATAAACAAATAGGGGTTCCGCGCACATTTCCCC
GAAAAGTGCCACCTAAATTGTAAGCGTTAATATTTTGTTAAAATTCGCGTTAAATTTTTGTTAAATCAGC
TCATTTTTTAACCAATAGGCCGAAATCGGCAAAATCCCTTATAAATCAAAAGAATAGACCGAGATAGGGT
TGAGTGGCCGCTACAGGGCGCTCCCATTCGCCATTCAGGCTGCGCAACTGTTGGGAAGGGCGTTTCGGTG
CGGGCCTCTTCGCTATTACGCCAGCTGGCGAAAGGGGGATGTGCTGCAAGGCGATTAAGTTGGGTAACGC
CAGGGTTTTCCCAGTCACGACGTTGTAAAACGACGGCCAGTGAGCGCGACGTAATACGACTCACTATAGG
GCGAATTGGCGGAAGGCCGTCAAGGCCGTGACGTTAAAACTATTAAGCCATCCAATCGACCGTTAGTCGA
ATCAGGACCGCTGGTGCGAGAAGCCGCGAAGTATGGCGAATGCATCGTATAACGTGTGGAGTCCGCTCAT
TAGAGCGTCATGTTTAGACAAGAAAGCTACATATTTAATTGATCCCGATGATTTTATTGATAAATTGACC
CTAACTCCATACACGGTATTCTACAATGGCGGGGTTTTGGTCAAAATTTCCGGACTGCGATTGTACATGC
TGTTAACGGCTCCGCCCACTATTAATGAAATTAAAAATTCCAATTTTAAAAAACGCAGCAAGAGAAACAT
TTGTATGAAAGAATGCGTAGAAGGAAAGAAAAATGTCGTGGACATGCTGAACAACAAGATTAATATGCCT
CCGTGTATAAAAAAAATATTGAACGATTTGAAAGAAAACAATGTACCGCGCGGCGGTATGTACAGGAAGA
GGTTTATACTAAACTGTTACATTGCAAACGTGGTTTCGTGTGCCAAGTGTGAAAACCGATGTTTAATCAA
GGCTCTGACGCATTTCTACAACCACGACTCCAAGTGTGTGGGTGAAGTCATGCATCTTTTAATCAAATCC
CAAGATGTGTATAAACCACCAAACTGCCAAAAAATGAAAACTGTGGACAAGCTCTGTCCGTTTGCTGGCA
ACTGCAAGGGTCTCAATCCTATTTGTAATTATTGAATAATAAAACAATTATAAATGCTAAATTTGTTTTT
TATTAACGATACAAACCAAACGCAACAAGAACATTTGTAGTATTATCTATAATTGAAAACGCGTAGTTAT
AATCGCTGAGGTAATATTTAAAATCATTTTCAAATGATTCACAGTTAATTTGCGACAATATAATTTTATT
TTCACATAAACTAGACGCCTTGTCGTCTTCTTCTTCGTATTCCTTCTCTTTTTCATTTTTCTCCTCATAA
AAATTAACATAGTTATTATCGTATCCATATATGTATCTATCGTATAGAGTAAATTTTTTGTTGTCATAAA
TATATATGTCTTTTTTAATGGGGTGTATAGTACCGCTGCGCATAGTTTTTCTGTAATTTACAACAGTGCT
ATTTTCTGGTAGTTCTTCGGAGTGTGTTGCTTTAATTATTAAATTTATATAATCAATGAATTTGGGATCG
TCGGTTTTGTACAATATGTTGCCGGCATAGTACGCAGCTTCTTCTAGTTCAATTACACCATTTTTTAGCA
GCACCGGATTAACATAACTTTCCAAAATGTTGTACGAACCGTTAAACAAAAACAGTTCACCTCCCTTTTC
TATACTATTGTCTGCGAGCAGTTGTTTGTTGTTAAAAATAACAGCCATTGTAATGAGACGCACAAACTAA
TATCACA
