Features (pLannotate 1.2.2; 16 found; start..end, strand, type, name):
      1..92      +  promoter       polyhedrin promoter: polh from Autographa californica; promoter for the baculovirus polyhedrin gene
    155..178     +  CDS            8xHis: 8xHis affinity tag
    377..679     +  CDS            ccdB: CCDB_ECOLI - Also known as G, letB, letD. Experimental evidence at protein level: Swiss-Prot protein existence level 1. Toxic component of a type II toxin-antitoxin (TA) system, functioning in plasmid maintainence. Responsible for the post- segregational killing (PSK) of plasmid-free cells, also referred to as a plasmid addiction system. Half-life of over 2 hours. Cell killing by CcdB is accompanied by filamentation, defects in chromosome and plasmid segregation, defects in cell division, formation of anucleate cells, decreased DNA synthesis and plasmid loss. Interferes with the activity of DN
    749..832     +  CDS            large T antigen (fragment): large T antigen from SV40 (simian virus 40)
    855..989     +  polyA_signal   SV40 poly(A) signal: SV40 polyadenylation signal
   1062..1434    +  3'UTR          polyhedrin 3' UTR: 3' UTR from the Autographa californica nucleopolyhedrovirus polyhedrin gene (Suzuki et al., 2006)
   1694..1741    -  CDS            lacI (fragment): lac repressor; lacI; The lac repressor binds to the lac operator to inhibit transcription in E. coli. This inhibition can be relieved by adding lactose or isopropyl-β-D-thiogalactopyranoside (IPTG).
   1778..1818    -  rep_origin     RSF ori (fragment): Plasmids containing the RSF 1030 origin of replication can be propagated in E. coli cells that contain additional plasmids with compatible origins.
   1896..2484    -  rep_origin     ori: high-copy-number ColE1/pMB1/pBR322/pUC origin of replication
   2655..3515    -  CDS            AmpR: β-lactamase; bla; confers resistance to ampicillin, carbenicillin, and related antibiotics
   3516..3620    -  promoter       AmpR promoter: bla
   3646..3777    -  rep_origin     M13 ori (fragment): M13 bacteriophage origin of replication; arrow indicates direction of (+) strand synthesis
   3798..3954    -  CDS            lacZα (fragment): LacZα fragment of β-galactosidase; lacZ fragment
   3963..3981    +  promoter       T7 promoter: promoter for bacteriophage T7 RNA polymerase
   4084..4713    +  CDS            LEF-2: LEF2_NPVAC - Experimental evidence at protein level: Swiss-Prot protein existence level 1. Plays an essential role in viral DNA replication. Does not seem to participate in the initiation step but is rather important for the amplification of DNA. Also required for expression from the vp39 and polh promoters. From Autographa californica nuclear polyhedrosis virus (AcMNPV).
   4754..5359    +  CDS            ORF603: baculovirus ORF603 protein
>Addgene plasmid #118907 | pOCC218 | addgene full sequence | sequence record 232329 | Addgene NGS Result
ATCATGGAGATAATTAAAATGATAACCATCTCGCAAATAAATAAGTATTTTACTGTTTTCGTAACAGTTT
TGTAATAAAAAAACCTATAAATATTCCGGATTATTCATACCGTCCCACCATCGGGCGCGGATCGCCACCA
TGGGCAGCAGCCATCACCATCACCATCACCATCACCATCACAGCAGCGGCAGACTGGAAGTTCTGTTCCA
GGGGCCGGACAGTCTGGAGTTCATTGCGAGCAAGCTCGCTGGTAGCGGATCTGGTTCAGCGGCCGCAAGC
GCTATGGCCACAACCTGTTACATTGCACAAGATAAAAATATATCATCACGAACAGTAAAACTGTCTGCTT
ACATAAACAGTAATACAAGGGGTGTTATGCAGTTTAAGGTTTACACCTATAAAAGAGAGAGCCGTTATCG
TCTGTTTGTGGATGTACAGAGTGATATTATTGACACGCCCGGGCGACGGATGGTGATCCCCCTGGCCAGT
GCCCGTCTGCTGTCAGATAAAGTCTCCCGTGAACTTTACCCGGTGGTGCATATCGGGGATGAAAGCTGGC
GCATGATGACCACCGATATGGCCAGTGTGCCGGTCTCCGTTATCGGGGAAGAAGTGGCTGATCTCAGCCA
CCGCGAAAATGACATCAAAAACGCCATTAACCTGATGTTCTGGGGAATATAAATGTCAGGCTCCCTTATA
CACAGCCAGTGGCGCGCCGTAATAGAAGCTTGTCGAGAAGTACTAGAGGATCATAATCAGCCATACCACA
TTTGTAGAGGTTTTACTTGCTTTAAAAAACCTCCCACACCTCCCCCTGAACCTGAAACATAAAATGAATG
CAATTGTTGTTGTTAACTTGTTTATTGCAGCTTATAATGGTTACAAATAAAGCAATAGCATCACAAATTT
CACAAATAAAGCATTTTTTTCACTGCATTCTAGTTGTGGTTTGTCCAAACTCATCAATGTATCTTATCAT
GTCTGGATCTGATCACTGCTTGAGCCTAGGAGATCCGAACCAGATAAGTGAAAGCCTGCATCCGCAGATC
TTAATTAATAAAACACGATACATTGTTATTAGTACATTTATTAAGCGCTAGATTCTGTGCGTTGTTGATT
TACAGACAATTGTTGTACGTATTTTAATAATTCATTAAATTTATAATCTTTAGGGTGGTATGTTAGAGCG
AAAATCAAATGATTTTCAGCGTCTTTATATCTGAATTTAAATATTAAATCCTCAATAGATTTGTAAAATA
GGTTTCGATTAGTTTCAAACAAGGGTTGTTTTTCCGAACCGATGGCTGGACTATCTAATGGATTTTCGCT
CAACGCCACAAAACTTGCCAAATCTTGTAGCAGCAATCTAGCTTTGTCGATATTCGTTTGTGTTTTGTTT
TGTAATAAAGGTTCGACGTCGTTCAAAATATTATGCGCTTTTGTATTTCTTTCATCACTGTCGTTAGTGT
ACAATTGACTCGACGTAAACACGTTAAATAACGCTTGGACATATTTAACATCGGGCGTGTTAGCTTTATT
AGGCCGATTATCGTCGTCGTCCCAACCCTCGTCGTTAGAAGTTGCTTCCGAAGACGATTTTGCCATAGCC
ACACGACGCCTATTAATTGTGTCGGCTAACACGTCCGCGATCAAATTTGTAGTTGAGCTTTTTGGGCCTC
ATGGGCCTTCCGCTCACTGCCCGCTTTCCAGTCGGGAAACCTGTCGTGCCAGCTGCATTAACATGGTCAT
AGCTGTTTCCTTGCGTATTGGGCGCTCTCCGCTTCCTCGCTCACTGACTCGCTGCGCTCGGTCGTTCGGG
TAAAGCCTGGGGTGCCTAATGAGCAAAAGGCCAGCAAAAGGCCAGGAACCGTAAAAAGGCCGCGTTGCTG
GCGTTTTTCCATAGGCTCCGCCCCCCTGACGAGCATCACAAAAATCGACGCTCAAGTCAGAGGTGGCGAA
ACCCGACAGGACTATAAAGATACCAGGCGTTTCCCCCTGGAAGCTCCCTCGTGCGCTCTCCTGTTCCGAC
CCTGCCGCTTACCGGATACCTGTCCGCCTTTCTCCCTTCGGGAAGCGTGGCGCTTTCTCATAGCTCACGC
TGTAGGTATCTCAGTTCGGTGTAGGTCGTTCGCTCCAAGCTGGGCTGTGTGCACGAACCCCCCGTTCAGC
CCGACCGCTGCGCCTTATCCGGTAACTATCGTCTTGAGTCCAACCCGGTAAGACACGACTTATCGCCACT
GGCAGCAGCCACTGGTAACAGGATTAGCAGAGCGAGGTATGTAGGCGGTGCTACAGAGTTCTTGAAGTGG
TGGCCTAACTACGGCTACACTAGAAGAACAGTATTTGGTATCTGCGCTCTGCTGAAGCCAGTTACCTTCG
GAAAAAGAGTTGGTAGCTCTTGATCCGGCAAACAAACCACCGCTGGTAGCGGTGGTTTTTTTGTTTGCAA
GCAGCAGATTACGCGCAGAAAAAAAGGATCTCAAGAAGATCCTTTGATCTTTTCTACGGGGTCTGACGCT
CAGTGGAACGAAAACTCACGTTAAGGGATTTTGGTCATGAGATTATCAAAAAGGATCTTCACCTAGATCC
TTTTAAATTAAAAATGAAGTTTTAAATCAATCTAAAGTATATATGAGTAAACTTGGTCTGACAGTTACCA
ATGCTTAATCAGTGAGGCACCTATCTCAGCGATCTGTCTATTTCGTTCATCCATAGTTGCCTGACTCCCC
GTCGTGTAGATAACTACGATACGGGAGGGCTTACCATCTGGCCCCAGTGCTGCAATGATACCGCGAGAAC
CACGCTCACCGGCTCCAGATTTATCAGCAATAAACCAGCCAGCCGGAAGGGCCGAGCGCAGAAGTGGTCC
TGCAACTTTATCCGCCTCCATCCAGTCTATTAATTGTTGCCGGGAAGCTAGAGTAAGTAGTTCGCCAGTT
AATAGTTTGCGCAACGTTGTTGCCATTGCTACAGGCATCGTGGTGTCACGCTCGTCGTTTGGTATGGCTT
CATTCAGCTCCGGTTCCCAACGATCAAGGCGAGTTACATGATCCCCCATGTTGTGCAAAAAAGCGGTTAG
CTCCTTCGGTCCTCCGATCGTTGTCAGAAGTAAGTTGGCCGCAGTGTTATCACTCATGGTTATGGCAGCA
CTGCATAATTCTCTTACTGTCATGCCATCCGTAAGATGCTTTTCTGTGACTGGTGAGTACTCAACCAAGT
CATTCTGAGAATAGTGTATGCGGCGACCGAGTTGCTCTTGCCCGGCGTCAATACGGGATAATACCGCGCC
ACATAGCAGAACTTTAAAAGTGCTCATCATTGGAAAACGTTCTTCGGGGCGAAAACTCTCAAGGATCTTA
CCGCTGTTGAGATCCAGTTCGATGTAACCCACTCGTGCACCCAACTGATCTTCAGCATCTTTTACTTTCA
CCAGCGTTTCTGGGTGAGCAAAAACAGGAAGGCAAAATGCCGCAAAAAAGGGAATAAGGGCGACACGGAA
ATGTTGAATACTCATACTCTTCCTTTTTCAATATTATTGAAGCATTTATCAGGGTTATTGTCTCATGAGC
GGATACATATTTGAATGTATTTAGAAAAATAAACAAATAGGGGTTCCGCGCACATTTCCCCGAAAAGTGC
CACCTAAATTGTAAGCGTTAATATTTTGTTAAAATTCGCGTTAAATTTTTGTTAAATCAGCTCATTTTTT
AACCAATAGGCCGAAATCGGCAAAATCCCTTATAAATCAAAAGAATAGACCGAGATAGGGTTGAGTGGCC
GCTACAGGGCGCTCCCATTCGCCATTCAGGCTGCGCAACTGTTGGGAAGGGCGTTTCGGTGCGGGCCTCT
TCGCTATTACGCCAGCTGGCGAAAGGGGGATGTGCTGCAAGGCGATTAAGTTGGGTAACGCCAGGGTTTT
CCCAGTCACGACGTTGTAAAACGACGGCCAGTGAGCGCGACGTAATACGACTCACTATAGGGCGAATTGG
CGGAAGGCCGTCAAGGCCGTGACGTTAAAACTATTAAGCCATCCAATCGACCGTTAGTCGAATCAGGACC
GCTGGTGCGAGAAGCCGCGAAGTATGGCGAATGCATCGTATAACGTGTGGAGTCCGCTCATTAGAGCGTC
ATGTTTAGACAAGAAAGCTACATATTTAATTGATCCCGATGATTTTATTGATAAATTGACCCTAACTCCA
TACACGGTATTCTACAATGGCGGGGTTTTGGTCAAAATTTCCGGACTGCGATTGTACATGCTGTTAACGG
CTCCGCCCACTATTAATGAAATTAAAAATTCCAATTTTAAAAAACGCAGCAAGAGAAACATTTGTATGAA
AGAATGCGTAGAAGGAAAGAAAAATGTCGTGGACATGCTGAACAACAAGATTAATATGCCTCCGTGTATA
AAAAAAATATTGAACGATTTGAAAGAAAACAATGTACCGCGCGGCGGTATGTACAGGAAGAGGTTTATAC
TAAACTGTTACATTGCAAACGTGGTTTCGTGTGCCAAGTGTGAAAACCGATGTTTAATCAAGGCTCTGAC
GCATTTCTACAACCACGACTCCAAGTGTGTGGGTGAAGTCATGCATCTTTTAATCAAATCCCAAGATGTG
TATAAACCACCAAACTGCCAAAAAATGAAAACTGTGGACAAGCTCTGTCCGTTTGCTGGCAACTGCAAGG
GTCTCAATCCTATTTGTAATTATTGAATAATAAAACAATTATAAATGCTAAATTTGTTTTTTATTAACGA
TACAAACCAAACGCAACAAGAACATTTGTAGTATTATCTATAATTGAAAACGCGTAGTTATAATCGCTGA
GGTAATATTTAAAATCATTTTCAAATGATTCACAGTTAATTTGCGACAATATAATTTTATTTTCACATAA
ACTAGACGCCTTGTCGTCTTCTTCTTCGTATTCCTTCTCTTTTTCATTTTTCTCCTCATAAAAATTAACA
TAGTTATTATCGTATCCATATATGTATCTATCGTATAGAGTAAATTTTTTGTTGTCATAAATATATATGT
CTTTTTTAATGGGGTGTATAGTACCGCTGCGCATAGTTTTTCTGTAATTTACAACAGTGCTATTTTCTGG
TAGTTCTTCGGAGTGTGTTGCTTTAATTATTAAATTTATATAATCAATGAATTTGGGATCGTCGGTTTTG
TACAATATGTTGCCGGCATAGTACGCAGCTTCTTCTAGTTCAATTACACCATTTTTTAGCAGCACCGGAT
TAACATAACTTTCCAAAATGTTGTACGAACCGTTAAACAAAAACAGTTCACCTCCCTTTTCTATACTATT
GTCTGCGAGCAGTTGTTTGTTGTTAAAAATAACAGCCATTGTAATGAGACGCACAAACTAATATCACAAG
CTGCCACCATTTTGTTCGCCCAGGACTCTAGCTATAGTTCTAGTGGTTGGCTACGTATACTCCGGAATAT
TAATAG
